>Addgene plasmid #19925 | pcDNA3-FBL6 delta6 | addgene partial sequence | sequence record 26163 | 19925 with CMV-F
CCCACTGCTTACTGGCTTATCGAAATTAATACGACTCACTATAGGGAGACCCAAGCTTGGTACCGAGCTC
GGATCCACTAGTAACGGCCGCCAGTGTGCTGGAATTCTGCAGATATCCATCACACTGGCGGCCCATGGTG
GAGTCCACAGCTGTGGTGAGCTTCTTGGAGGAGGCAGGGTCCCGAATGCGCAAGTTGTGGCTGACCTACA
GCTCCCAGACGACAGCCATCCTGGGCGCACTGCTGGGCAGCTGCTGCCCCCAGCTCCAGGTCCTGGAGGT
GAGCACCGGCATCAACCGTAATAGCATTCCCCTTCAGCTGCCTGTCGAGGCTCTGCAGAAAGGCTGCCCT
CAGCTCCAGGTGCTGCGGCTGTTGAACCTGATGTGGCTGCCCAAGCCTCCGGGACGAGGGGTGGCTCCCG
GACCAGGCTTCCCTAGCCTAGAGGAGCTCTGCCTGGCGAGCTCAACCTGCAACTTTGTGAGCAACGAGGT
CCTGGGCCGCCTACTCCACGGCTCTCCCAACCTGCGCTTACTGGATCTTCGTGGCTGTGCGCGCATCACG
CCGGCTGGCCTTCAGGATCTGCCATGTCGGGAGCTGGAGCAGCTTCATCTGGGCCTGTATGGCACGTCAG
ACCGGCTGACTCTAGCCAAGGAGGGCAGCCCCTTTTTGACCCAGAAGTGGTGCCATACACTGCGAGAACT
GGACTTGAGTGGCCAGGGGTTCAGTGAGAAGGACCTGGAGCAGGCCCTGGCTGCCTTCTTAAGCACCCCT
GGGGGCTCACACCCAGCCCTGTGCTCTCTTAACCTCAGGGGC
