[The description below was written by a language model from this plasmid's Addgene catalogue record.]
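Description:
pcDNA3-FBL6 delta6 is a mammalian expression plasmid built on the Invitrogen pcDNA3 backbone (about 5.4 kb without insert). It carries a roughly 1.8 kb human insert derived from FBXL6, also known as FBL6, which encodes a leucine-rich-repeat member of the F-box protein family. The insert is recorded as a "delta 6" mutant, which suggests a deletion variant. The record does not define which residues or region are removed, and it lists no epitope tag or fusion partner. The fragment was introduced by restriction enzyme cloning, though the sites used are not given.

No feature table accompanies the entry, so the regulatory elements can only be inferred from the standard pcDNA3 design. In that backbone the CMV immediate-early promoter drives the insert and a BGH polyadenylation signal follows it. T7 and SP6 promoters flank the cloning site, which fits their listing here as the sequencing primer sites. The plasmid is propagated in E. coli under ampicillin selection. G418 is listed as the mammalian selectable marker, reflecting the neomycin resistance cassette of pcDNA3, so stably transfected cells can be selected in addition to transient expression.

The construct comes from a study of how the DDB1-CUL4-ROC1 ubiquitin ligase, acting through the WD40 protein FBW5, promotes ubiquitination of the tumor suppressor TSC2. In that context it most plausibly served to express an FBL6 mutant in cultured mammalian cells for comparison of F-box protein interactions with ligase components. The record does not state its specific experimental role.
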