Addgene plasmid #19925: pcDNA3-FBL6 delta6
Depositing lab: Yue Xiong. Depositing organization: University of North Carolina at Chapel Hill. Publication: WD40 protein FBW5 promotes ubiquitination of tumor suppressor TSC2 by DDB1-CUL4-ROC1 ligase. Hu J, Zacharek S, He YJ, Lee H, Shumway S, Duronio RJ, Xiong Y. Genes Dev. 2008 Apr 1. 22(7):866-71. 10.1101/gad.1624008 PubMed 18381890.
Backbone
  Vector backbone: pcDNA3
  Backbone manufacturer: Invitrogen
  Backbone size w/o insert (bp): 5437
  Vector type: Mammalian Expression
  Selectable markers: G418
Growth in bacteria
  Bacterial resistance: Ampicillin, 100 μg/mL
  Growth temperature: 37°C
  Growth strain: DH5alpha
  Copy number: Unknown
Gene/Insert
  Gene/Insert name: FBL6 delta 6 (alt name: FBL6)
  Species: H. sapiens (human)
  Insert size (bp): 1799
  Mutation: delta 6
  GenBank ID: NM_012162
  Entrez Gene: FBXL6 (a.k.a. FBL6, FBL6A, PP14630)
  Cloning method: Restriction Enzyme
  Sequencing primers: 5′ T7; 3′ SP6
Terms and licenses: Academic/Nonprofit Terms; Industry Terms: Not Available to Industry
How to cite: pcDNA3-FBL6 delta6 was a gift from Yue Xiong (Addgene plasmid # 19925 ; http://n2t.net/addgene:19925 ; RRID:Addgene_19925)
